>Addgene plasmid #109856 | pHH0103_ARF3_Arf | addgene full sequence | sequence record 214876 | Addgene NGS Result
TTGACAATTAATCATCGGCTCGTATAATGTGTGGAATTGTGAGCGGATAACAATTTCACACAGGAAACAG
CCAGTCCGTTTAGGTGTTTTCACGAGCACTTCACCAACAAGGACCATAGATTATGAAAATCGAAGAACAC
CATCACCATCACCATTCCAGCGGTAAGCTTATGTCCCCTATACTAGGTTATTGGAAAATTAAGGGCCTTG
TGCAACCCACTCGACTTCTTTTGGAATATCTTGAAGAAAAATATGAAGAGCATTTGTATGAGCGCGATGA
AGGTGATAAATGGCGAAACAAAAAGTTTGAATTGGGTTTGGAGTTTCCCAATCTTCCTTATTATATTGAT
GGTGATGTTAAATTAACACAGTCTATGGCCATCATACGTTATATAGCTGACAAGCACAACATGTTGGGTG
GTTGTCCAAAAGAGCGTGCAGAGATTTCAATGCTTGAAGGAGCGGTTTTGGATATTAGATACGGTGTTTC
GAGAATTGCATATAGTAAAGACTTTGAAACTCTCAAAGTTGATTTTCTTAGCAAGCTACCTGAAATGCTG
AAAATGTTCGAAGATCGTTTATGTCATAAAACATATTTAAATGGTGATCATGTAACCCATCCTGACTTCA
TGTTGTATGACGCTCTTGATGTTGTTTTATACATGGACCCAATGTGCCTGGATGCGTTCCCAAAATTAGT
TTGTTTTAAAAAACGTATTGAAGCTATCCCACAAATTGATAAGTACTTGAAATCCAGCAAGTATATAGCA
TGGCCTTTGCAGGGCTGGCAAGCCACGTTTGGTGGTGGCGACCATCCTCCAAAATCGGATCTGGAAGTTC
TGTTCCAGGGGCCCCTGTCCAGCGGTCTGGTTCCGCGTGGTTCCGGTACCGCGGCCCAGCCGGCCATGGG
CAACATTTTTGGTAATCTGCTGAAAAGCCTGATTGGCAAAAAGGAAATGCGTATCCTGATGGTCGGCCTG
GATGCGGCCGGTAAAACCACGATTCTGTATAAACTGAAGCTGGGCGAAATCGTTACCACGATTCCGACCA
TCGGTTTTAACGTCGAAACGGTGGAATACAAGAACATCAGTTTCACCGTTTGGGATGTCGGCGGTCAGGA
CAAGATCCGTCCGCTGTGGCGCCATTATTTTCAGAACACGCAAGGTCTGATCTTCGTGGTTGATTCCAAC
GACCGTGAACGCGTGAATGAAGCGCGTGAAGAACTGATGCGCATGCTGGCCGAAGATGAACTGCGCGACG
CAGTGCTGCTGGTTTTCGCTAACAAACAAGATCTGCCGAACGCAATGAATGCAGCTGAAATTACCGACAA
GCTGGGCCTGCATAGCCTGCGTCACCGCAATTGGTATATCCAGGCAACCTGCGCAACGTCTGGTGATGGT
CTGTACGAAGGTCTGGACTGGCTGGCGAACCAACTGAAAAATAAAAAGGCGGCCGCATA
[142 nt withheld, positions 1460-1601]
C
[98 nt withheld, positions 1603-1700]
AGTTTGTACTGGTGACGAAACTCAGTGTCTAGCTAGAGTGGC
[149 nt withheld, positions 1743-1891]
T
[41 nt withheld, positions 1893-1933]
T
[62 nt withheld, positions 1935-1996]
A
[35 nt withheld, positions 1998-2032]
CCTCCCTCAATCGGTTGAATGTCGCCCTTTTGTCTTTGGCGCTGGTAAACCATATGAA
[86 nt withheld, positions 2091-2176]
T
[54 nt withheld, positions 2178-2231]
CTAGCGCCGCCCTATACCTTGTCTGCCTCCCCGCGTTGCGTCGCGGTGCATGGAGCCGGGCCACCTCGAC
CTGAATGGAAGCCGGCGGCACCTCGCTAACGGATTCACCACTCCAAGAATTGGAGCCAATCAATTCTTGC
GGAGAACTGTGAATGCGCAAACCAACCCTTGGCAGAACATATCCATCGCGTCCGCCATCTCCAGCAGCCG
CACGCGGCGCATCTCGGGCAGCGTTGGGTCCTGGCCACGGGTGCGCATGATCGTGCTCCTGTCGTTGAGG
ACCCGGCTAGGCTGGCGGGGTTGCCTTACTGGTTAGCAGAATGAATCACCGATACGCGAGCGAACGTGAA
GCGACTGCTGCTGCAAAACGTCTGCGACCTGAGCAACAACATGAATGGTCTTCGGTTTCCGTGTTTCGTA
AAGTCTGGAAACGCGGAAGTCAGCGCCCTGCACCATTATGTTCCGGATCTGCATCGCAGGATGCTGCTGG
CTACCCTGTGGAACACCTACATCTGTATTAACGAAGCGCTGGCATTGACCCTGAGTGATTTTTCTCTGGT
CCCGCCGCATCCATACCGCCAGTTGTTTACCCTCACAACGTTCCAGTAACCGGGCATGTTCATCATCAGT
AACCCGTATCGTGAGCATCCTCTCTCGTTTCATCGGTATCATTACCCCCATGAACAGAAATCCCCCTTAC
ACGGAGGCATCAGTGACCAAACAGGAAAAAACCGCCCTTAACATGGCCCGCTTTATCAGAAGCCAGACAT
TAACGCTTCTGGAGAAACTCAACGAGCTGGACGCGGATGAACAGGCAGACATCTGTGAATCGCTTCACGA
CCACGCTGATGAGCTTTACCGCAGGATCCGCGAAATTGTAAGCGTTAATATTTTGTTAAAATTCGCGTTA
AATTTTTGTTAAATCAGCTCATTTTTTAACCAATAGGCCGAAATCGGCAAAATCCCTTATAAATCAAAAG
AATAGACCGAGATAGGGT
[37 nt withheld, positions 3230-3266]
AAAGAACGTGGACTCCAACGTCAAAGG
[49 nt withheld, positions 3294-3342]
T
[91 nt withheld, positions 3344-3434]
G
[124 nt withheld, positions 3436-3559]
CGCGGATCCTGCCTCGCGCGTTTCGGTGATGACGGTGAAAACCTCTGACACATGCAGCTCCCGGAGACGG
TCACAGCTTGTCTGTAAGCGGATGCCGGGAGCAGACAAGCCCGTCAGGGCGCGTCAGCGGGTGTTGGCGG
GTGTCGGGGCGCAGCCATGACCCAGTCACGTAGCGATAGCGGAGTGTATACTGGCTTAACTATGCGGCAT
CAGAGCAGATTGTACTGAGAGTGCACCATATGCGGTGTGAAATACCGCACAGATGCGTAAGGAGAAAATA
CCGCATCAGGCGCTCTTCCGCTTCCTCGCTCACTGACTCGCTGCGCTCGGTCGTTCGGCTGCGGCGAGCG
GTATCAGCTCACTCAAAGGCGGTAATACGGTTATCCACAGAATCAGGGGATAACGCAGGAAAGAACATGT
GAGCAAAAGGCCAGCAAAAGGCCAGGAACCGTAAAAAGGCCGCGTTGCTGGCGTTTTTCCATAGGCTCCG
CCCCCCTGACGAGCATCACAAAAATCGACGCTCAAGTCAGAGGTGGCGAAACCCGACAGGACTATAAAGA
TACCAGGGTTTCCCCCTGGAAGCTCCCTCGTGCGCTCTCCTGTTCCGACCCTGCCGCTTACCGGATACCT
GTCCGCCTTTCTCCCTTCGGGAAGCGTGGCGCTTTCTCATAGCTCACGCTGTAGGTATCTCAGTTCGGTG
TAGGTCGTTCGCTCCAAGCTGGGCTGTGTGCACGAACCCCCCGTTCAGCCCGACCGCTGCGCCTTATCCG
GTAACTATCGTCTTGAGTCCAACCCGGTAAGACACGACTTATCGCCACTGGCAGCAGCCACTGGTAACAG
GATTAGCAGAGCGAGGTATGTAGGCGGTGCTACAGAGTTCTTGAAGTGGTGGCCTAACTACGGCTACACT
AGAAGGACAGTATTTGGTATCTGCGCTCTGCTGAAGCCAGTTACCTTCGGAAAAAGAGTTGGTAGCTCTT
GATCCGGCAAACAAACCACCGCTGGTAGCGGTGGTTTTTTTGTTTGCAAGCAGCAGATTACGCGCAGAAA
AAAAGGATCTCAAGAAGATCCTTTGATCTTTTCTACGGGGTCTGACGCTCAGTGGAACGAAAACTCACGT
TAAGGGATTTTGGTCATGAGATTATCAAAAAGGATCTTCACCTAGATCCTTTTAAATTAAAAATGAAGTT
TTAAATCAATCTAAAGTATATATGAGTAAACTTGGTCTGACAGTTACCAATGCTTAATCAGTGAGGCACC
TATCTCAGCGATCTGTCTATTTCGTTCATCCATAGTTGCCTGACTCCCCGTCGTGTAGATAACTACGATA
CGGGAGGGCTTACCATCTGGCCCCAGTGCTGCAATGATACCGCGAGACCCACGCTCACCGGCTCCAGATT
TATCAGCAATAAACCAGCCAGCCGGAAGGGCCGAGCGCAGAAGTGGTCCTGCAACTTTATCCGCCTCCAT
CCAGTCTATTAATTGTTGCCGGGAAGCTAGAGTAAGTAGTTCGCCAGTTAATAGTTTGCGCAACGTTGTT
GCCATTGCTGCAGGCATCGTGGTGTCACGCTCGTCGTTTGGTATGGCTTCATTCAGCTCCGGTTCCCAAC
GATCAAGGCGAGTTACATGATCCCCCATGTTGTGCAAAAAAGCGGTTAGCTCCTTCGGTCCTCCGATCGT
TGTCAGAAGTAAGTTGGCCGCAGTGTTATCACTCATGGTTATGGCAGCACTGCATAATTCTCTTACTGTC
ATGCCATCCGTAAGATGCTTTTCTGTGACTGGTGAGTACTCAACCAAGTCATTCTGAGAATAGTGTATGC
GGCGACCGAGTTGCTCTTGCCCGGCGTCAACACGGGATAATACCGCGCCACATAGCAGAACTTTAAAAGT
GCTCATCATTGGAAAACGTTCTTCGGGGCGAAAACTCTCAAGGATCTTACCGCTGTTGAGATCCAGTTCG
ATGTAACCCACTCGTGCACCCAACTGATCTTCAGCATCTTTTACTTTCACCAGCGTTTCTGGGTGAGCAA
AAACAGGAAGGCAAAATGCCGCAAAAAAGGGAATAAGGGCGACACGGAAATGTTGAATACTCATACTCTT
CCTTTTTCAATATTATTGAAGCATTTATCAGGGTTATTGTCTCATGAGCGGATACATATTTGAATGTATT
TAGAAAAATAAACAAATAGGGGTTCCGCGCACATTTCCCCGAAAAGTGCCACCTGACGTCTAAGAAACCA
TTATTATCATGACATTAACCTATAAAAATAGGCGTATCACGAGGCCCTTTCGTCTTCAAGAATTCCCGAC
ACCATCGAATGGTGCAAAACCTTTCGCGGTATGGCATGATAGCGCCCGGAAGAGAGTCAATTCAGGGTGG
TGAATGTGAAACCAGTAACGTTATACGATGTCGCAGAGTATGCCGGTGTCTCTTATCAGACCGTTTCCCG
CGTGGTGAACCAGGCCAGCCACGTTTCTGCGAAAACGCGGGAAAAAGTGGAAGCGGCGATGGCGGAGCTG
AATTACATTCCCAACCGCGTGGCACAACAACTGGCGGGCAAACAGTCGTTGCTGATTGGCGTTGCCACCT
CCAGTCTGGCCCTGCACGCGCCGTCGCAAATTGTCGCGGCGATTAAATCTCGCGCCGATCAACTGGGTGC
CAGCGTGGTGGTGTCGATGGTAGAACGAAGCGGCGTCGAAGCCTGTAAAGCGGCGGTGCACAATCTTCTC
GCGCAACGCGTCAGTGGGCTGATCATTAACTATCCGCTGGATGACCAGGATGCCATTGCTGTGGAAGCTG
CCTGCACTAATGTTCCGGCGTTATTTCTTGATGTCTCTGACCAGACACCCATCAACAGTATTATTTTCTC
CCATGAAGACGGTACGCGACTGGGCGTGGAGCATCTGGTCGCATTGGGTCACCAGCAAATCGCGCTGTTA
GCGGGCCCATTAAGTTCTGTCTCGGCGCGTCTGCGTCTGGCTGGCTGGCATAAATATCTCACTCGCAATC
AAATTCAGCCGATAGCGGAACGGGAAGGCGACTGGAGTGCCATGTCCGGTTTTCAACAAACCATGCAAAT
GCTGAATGAGGGCATCGTTCCCACTGCGATGCTGGTTGCCAACGATCAGATGGCGCTGGGCGCAATGCGC
GCCATTACCGAGTCCGGGCTGCGCGTTGGTGCGGATATCTCGGTAGTGGGATACGACGATACCGAAGACA
GCTCATGTTATATCCCGCCGTTAACCACCATCAAACAGGATTTTCGCCTGCTGGGGCAAACCAGCGTGGA
CCGCTTGCTGCAACTCTCTCAGGGCCAGGCGGTGAAGGGCAATCAGCTGTTGCCCGTCTCACTGGTGAAA
AGAAAAACCACCCTGGCGCCCAATACGCAAACCGCCTCTCCCCGCGCGTTGGCCGATTCATTAATGCAGC
TGGCACGACAGGTTTCCCGACTGGAAAGCGGGCAGTGAGCGCAACGCAATTAATGTAAGTTAGCTCACTC
ATTAGGCACAATTCTCATGTTTGACAGCTTATCATCGACTGCACGGTGCACCAATGCTTCTGGCGTCAGG
CAGCCATCGGAAGCTGTGGTATGGCTGTGCAGGTCGTAAATCACTGCATAATTCGTGTCGCTCAAGGCGC
ACTCCCGTTCTGGATAATGTTTTTTGCGCCGACATCATAACGGTTCTGGCAAATATTCTGAAATGAGCTG
Features (pLannotate 1.2.2; 21 found; start..end, strand, type, name):
      1..29      +  promoter       tac promoter: strong E. coli promoter; hybrid between the trp and lac UV5 promoters
     37..53      +  protein_bind   lac operator: The lac repressor binds to the lac operator to inhibit transcription in E. coli. This inhibition can be relieved by adding lactose or isopropyl-β-D-thiogalactopyranoside (IPTG). lac repressor encoded by lacI
    138..155     +  CDS            6xHis: 6xHis affinity tag
    171..824     +  CDS            GST26_SCHJA: Experimental evidence at protein level: Swiss-Prot protein existence level 1. GST isoenzymes appear to play a central role in the parasite detoxification system. Other functions are also suspected including a role in increasing the solubility of haematin in the parasite gut. From Schistosoma japonicum (Blood fluke).
    906..1448    +  CDS            ARF3: ARF3_HUMAN - Experimental evidence at protein level: Swiss-Prot protein existence level 1. GTP-binding protein that functions as an allosteric activator of the cholera toxin catalytic subunit, an ADP-ribosyltransferase. Involved in protein trafficking; may modulate vesicle budding and uncoating within the Golgi apparatus. From Homo sapiens (Human).
   1464..1511    +  terminator     fd terminator (sequence withheld): central terminator from bacteriophage fd (Otsuka and Kunisawa, 1982)
   1516..1728    +  CDS            M13 gene III (fragment) (sequence partly withheld): pIII; III; minor coat protein
   1743..2213    +  CDS            M13 gene III (fragment) (sequence partly withheld): pIII; III; minor coat protein
   2235..2305    +  CDS            TcR (fragment): tetracycline efflux protein; tet; confers resistance to tetracycline
   2547..2927    -  CDS            YPB1_ECOLX: Protein predicted: Swiss-Prot protein existence level 4. From Escherichia coli.
   2944..3095    +  CDS            rop (fragment): Rop protein, which maintains plasmids at low copy number; rop
   3131..3559    -  rep_origin     f1 ori (sequence partly withheld): f1 bacteriophage origin of replication; arrow indicates direction of (+) strand synthesis
   3568..3607    +  CDS            rop (fragment): Rop protein, which maintains plasmids at low copy number; rop
   3709..3849    +  misc_feature   bom: basis of mobility region from pBR322
   4035..4622    -  rep_origin     ori: high-copy-number ColE1/pMB1/pBR322/pUC origin of replication
   4793..5653    -  CDS            AmpR: β-lactamase; bla; confers resistance to ampicillin, carbenicillin, and related antibiotics
   5654..5758    -  promoter       AmpR promoter: bla
   5867..5944    +  promoter       lacIq promoter: lacI (mutant); In the lacIq allele, a single base change in the promoter boosts expression of the lacI gene about 10-fold.
   5945..7027    +  CDS            lacI: lac repressor; lacI; The lac repressor binds to the lac operator to inhibit transcription in E. coli. This inhibition can be relieved by adding lactose or isopropyl-β-D-thiogalactopyranoside (IPTG).
   7040..7061    +  protein_bind   CAP binding site: CAP binding activates transcription in the presence of cAMP. E. coli catabolite activator protein
   7080..7097    +  promoter       tet promoter (fragment): E. coli promoter for tetracycline efflux protein gene
