[The description below was written by a language model from this plasmid's Addgene catalogue record and pLannotate feature annotations shown in this document.]
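Description:
pHH0103_ARF3_Arf is a bacterial expression plasmid built on the pHH0103 backbone for producing and purifying the Arf domain of human ARF3, a small GTP-binding protein involved in vesicle trafficking at the Golgi. The 7,269 nt sequence carries a pBR322/ColE1-type origin with the bom mobility region. The rop gene appears only as two fragments flanking an f1 phage origin, which seems to have been inserted into it. The catalogue lists the plasmid as low copy. Selection is by ampicillin through the AmpR β-lactamase gene and its native promoter.

The expression cassette is driven by the strong hybrid tac promoter followed by a lac operator. A plasmid-borne lacI gene under the up-mutated lacIq promoter supplies abundant repressor, so transcription is held off until induced with IPTG. The annotated coding features run in order as a 6xHis tag, Schistosoma japonicum glutathione S-transferase and the ARF3 segment, which was cloned between SfiI and NotI sites. This arrangement is consistent with an N-terminally His- and GST-tagged fusion that could be purified on either metal-chelate or glutathione resin. The fd phage terminator lies directly downstream of the insert.

Beyond that terminator are two fragments of M13 gene III, together with remnants of the tetracycline resistance gene and its promoter. Along with the f1 origin, these suggest that the backbone derives from a phagemid display vector, and they do not appear to be part of the expressed product. The associated work is a large-scale survey of ligands for peptide recognition modules, in which purified domains like this one would plausibly serve as binding targets, although the record itself states only expression and purification as the purpose.
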