Addgene plasmid #109856: pHH0103_ARF3_Arf
Purpose: Protein expression and purification of ARF3_Arf
Depositing lab: Sachdev Sidhu. Depositing organization: University of Toronto. Publication: Large-scale survey and database of high affinity ligands for peptide recognition modules. Teyra J, Kelil A, Jain S, Helmy M, Jajodia R, Hooda Y, Gu J, D'Cruz AA, Nicholson SE, Min J, Sudol M, Kim PM, Bader GD, Sidhu SS. Mol Syst Biol. 2020 Dec;16(12):e9310. doi: 10.15252/msb.20199310. PubMed 33438817.
Backbone
  Vector backbone: pHH0103
  Vector type: Bacterial Expression
Growth in bacteria
  Bacterial resistance: Ampicillin, 100 μg/mL
  Growth temperature: 37°C
  Growth strain: DH5alpha
  Copy number: Low Copy
Gene/Insert
  Gene/Insert name: ARF3_Arf
  Species: H. sapiens (human)
  Entrez Gene: ARF3
  Cloning method: Restriction Enzyme; 5′ cloning site Sfi1 (unknown if destroyed); 3′ cloning site Not1 (unknown if destroyed)
Terms and licenses: Academic/Nonprofit Terms; Industry Terms: Not Available to Industry
How to cite: pHH0103_ARF3_Arf was a gift from Sachdev Sidhu (Addgene plasmid # 109856 ; http://n2t.net/addgene:109856 ; RRID:Addgene_109856)
