>Addgene plasmid #109856 | pHH0103_ARF3_Arf | depositor partial sequence | sequence record 206808 | pHH0103_ARF3_Arf sequence 564 bps
GGCCCAGCCGGCCATGGGCAACATTTTTGGTAATCTGCTGAAAAGCCTGATTGGCAAAAAGGAAATGCGT
ATCCTGATGGTCGGCCTGGATGCGGCCGGTAAAACCACGATTCTGTATAAACTGAAGCTGGGCGAAATCG
TTACCACGATTCCGACCATCGGTTTTAACGTCGAAACGGTGGAATACAAGAACATCAGTTTCACCGTTTG
GGATGTCGGCGGTCAGGACAAGATCCGTCCGCTGTGGCGCCATTATTTTCAGAACACGCAAGGTCTGATC
TTCGTGGTTGATTCCAACGACCGTGAACGCGTGAATGAAGCGCGTGAAGAACTGATGCGCATGCTGGCCG
AAGATGAACTGCGCGACGCAGTGCTGCTGGTTTTCGCTAACAAACAAGATCTGCCGAACGCAATGAATGC
AGCTGAAATTACCGACAAGCTGGGCCTGCATAGCCTGCGTCACCGCAATTGGTATATCCAGGCAACCTGC
GCAACGTCTGGTGATGGTCTGTACGAAGGTCTGGACTGGCTGGCGAACCAACTGAAAAATAAAAAGGCGG
CCGC
